>Addgene plasmid #146385 | pGEX-CS-PfAgo_G | depositor full sequence | sequence record 288830 | Full Sequence
AGCTTATCGACTGCACGGTGCACCAATGCTTCTGGCGTCAGGCAGCCATCGGAAGCTGTGGTATGGCTGT
GCAGGTCGTAAATCACTGCATAATTCGTGTCGCTCAAGGCGCACTCCCGTTCTGGATAATGTTTTTTGCG
CCGACATCATAACGGTTCTGGCAAATATTCTGAAATGAGCTGTTGACAATTAATCATCGGCTCGTATAAT
GTGTGGAATTGTGAGCGGATAACAATTTCACACAGGAAACAGTATTCATGTCCCCTATACTAGGTTATTG
GAAAATTAAGGGCCTTGTGCAACCCACTCGACTTCTTTTGGAATATCTTGAAGAAAAATATGAAGAGCAT
TTGTATGAGCGCGATGAAGGTGATAAATGGCGAAACAAAAAGTTTGAATTGGGTTTGGAGTTTCCCAATC
TTCCTTATTATATTGATGGTGATGTTAAATTAACACAGTCTATGGCCATCATACGTTATATAGCTGACAA
GCACAACATGTTGGGTGGTTGTCCAAAAGAGCGTGCAGAGATTTCAATGCTTGAAGGAGCGGTTTTGGAT
ATTAGATACGGTGTTTCGAGAATTGCATATAGTAAAGACTTTGAAACTCTCAAAGTTGATTTTCTTAGCA
AGCTACCTGAAATGCTGAAAATGTTCGAAGATCGTTTATGTCATAAAACATATTTAAATGGTGATCATGT
AACCCATCCTGACTTCATGTTGTATGACGCTCTTGATGTTGTTTTATACATGGACCCAATGTGCCTGGAT
GCGTTCCCAAAATTAGTTTGTTTTAAAAAACGTATTGAAGCTATCCCACAAATTGATAAGTACTTGAAAT
CCAGCAAGTATATAGCATGGCCTTTGCAGGGCTGGCAAGCCACGTTTGGTGGTGGCGACCATCTCGAGAA
TCTTTATTTTAGGGCGCCATGGCAATGAAAGCGAAAGTTGTTATTAATCTGGTAAAGATAAATAAAAAAA
TAATTCCAGATAAAATATATGTATATAGGCTCTTTAATGACCCAGAGGAAGAACTTCAAAAAGAGGGATA
TTCTATTTATCGCCTTGCATATGAAAACGTTGGTATTGTTATTGATCCAGAGAATCTGATTATTGCCACC
ACAAAAGAGCTTGAATATGAGGGAGAATTTATTCCCGAGGGTGAAATATCATTCTCGGAATTGCGTAATG
ACTATCAGAGTAAACTTGTCTTAAGATTGTTGAAGGAGAATGGAATAGGTGAATATGAATTATCGAAACT
TCTTAGGAAGTTTAGAAAACCAAAAACTTTTGGGGATTATAAGGTCATTCCAAGCGTTGAGATGAGTGTG
ATAAAGCATGATGAAGATTTTTATTTAGTAATTCATATAATTCATCAAATACAATCAATGAAAACACTGT
GGGAGCTTGTAAACAAAGACCCTAAAGAGCTTGAAGAGTTTTTAATGACTCACAAGGAAAATTTAATGCT
GAAGGACATTGCGTCACCACTTAAAACTGTTTATAAGCCTTGCTTTGAAGAGTATACTAAAAAACCAAAA
CTTGATCATAATCAAGAAATAGTAAAGTACTGGTATAATTATCATATTGAAAGATATTGGAATACTCCAG
AAGCTAAATTAGAGTTTTATAGAAAATTTGGCCAAGTTGATTTAAAACAACCTGCAATTCTAGCGAAATT
TGCATCTAAAATAAAGAAAAACAAAAATTACAAGATATATCTCTTGCCCCAATTAGTTGTCCCAACTTAT
AACGCCGAACAATTAGAAAGTGACGTGGCGAAAGAAATTTTAGAATATACAAAACTGATGCCAGAAGAAC
GTAAAGAGCTTTTAGAAAACGTCCTTGCAGAAGTTGATAGTGACATTATAGACAAATCATTAAGTGAAAT
TGAAGTAGAAAAAATTGCACAAGAATTGGAAAACAAAATAAGGGTTAGAGATGACAAAGGGAACAGTGTA
CCAATTTCTCAATTAAATGTTCAAAAATCTCAATTACTACTTTGGACGAATTATTCACGAAAATATCCAG
TTATATTGCCTTATGAAGTTCCAGAAAAGTTCAGAAAAATACGGGAGATACCAATGTTTATAATTCTAGA
TTCAGGACTTCTTGCCGACATTCAAAATTTTGCAACTAATGAATTCAGGGAGTTAGTAAAGAGCATGTAC
TATAGTCTTGCCAAAAAATACAATAGTCTTGCCAAAAAAGCAAGGTCAACAAATGAAATAGGATTACCCT
TTTTAGACTTTCGTGGGAAAGAAAAGGTTATAACTGAAGATTTAAACTCTGACAAAGGTATTATAGAAGT
TGTGGAGCAGGTATCTAGTTTCATGAAAGGAAAAGAACTAGGCCTAGCCTTTATAGCTGCAAGAAATAAA
CTTTCATCTGAGAAGTTTGAGGAAATTAAAAGGAGACTCTTTAATTTAAATGTAATATCTCAAGTGGTTA
ACGAAGATACTTTAAAAAATAAAAGAGACAAATACGATAGAAATCGACTTGATCTATTTGTCAGACACAA
CTTACTTTTTCAAGTATTATCTAAACTTGGAGTAAAGTATTATGTGCTAGATTACAGGTTCAATTATGAC
TACATCATTGGAATTGATGTTGCTCCCATGAAGCGTTCTGAGGGATACATAGGTGGTAGTGCCGTAATGT
TTGACTCTCAAGGTTACATACGAAAAATTGTCCCAATTAAAATTGGTGAACAAAGAGGAGAATCAGTTGA
CATGAATGAGTTTTTCAAAGAAATGGTTGATAAATTTAAAGAGTTCAATATTAAGCTAGATAATAAGAAA
ATACTACTTCTAAGAGATGGAAGAATTACTAATAACGAAGAAGAAGGGCTCAAGTATATTTCCGAGATGT
TTGATATTGAGGTGGTCACGATGGACGTGATAAAAAATCACCCTGTGAGAGCCTTTGCTAATATGAAAAT
GTACTTTAACCTAGGTGGTGCAATATACCTAATCCCCCATAAGCTCAAACAAGCTAAAGGAACACCAATA
CCAATAAAGTTAGCCAAAAAGAGGATAATTAAGAATGGAAAAGTCGAGAAGCAGAGTATCACTAGACAGG
ACGTCTTAGATATCTTCATTTTAACTCGTCTTAACTATGGGAGTATTTCTGCTGATATGCGGTTGCCAGC
ACCCGTTCACTATGCTCACAAGTTTGCAAATGCAATCAGAAATGAATGGAAAATAAAAGAAGAGTTCCTT
GCTGAGGGATTTTTGTATTTTGTTTGAGGTACCCGGGGATCCCCGGGAATTCATCGTGACTGACTGACGA
TCTGCCTCGCGCGTTTCGGTGATGACGGTGAAAACCTCTGACACATGCAGCTCCCGGAGACGGTCACAGC
TTGTCTGTAAGCGGATGCCGGGAGCAGACAAGCCCGTCAGGGCGCGTCAGCGGGTGTTGGCGGGTGTCGG
GGCGCAGCCATGACCCAGTCACGTAGCGATAGCGGAGTGTATAATTCTTGAAGACGAAAGGGCCTCGTGA
TACGCCTATTTTTATAGGTTAATGTCATGATAATAATGGTTTCTTAGACGTCAGGTGGCACTTTTCGGGG
AAATGTGCGCGGAACCCCTATTTGTTTATTTTTCTAAATACATTCAAATATGTATCCGCTCATGAGACAA
TAACCCTGATAAATGCTTCAATAATATTGAAAAAGGAAGAGTATGAGTATTCAACATTTCCGTGTCGCCC
TTATTCCCTTTTTTGCGGCATTTTGCCTTCCTGTTTTTGCTCACCCAGAAACGCTGGTGAAAGTAAAAGA
TGCTGAAGATCAGTTGGGTGCACGAGTGGGTTACATCGAACTGGATCTCAACAGCGGTAAGATCCTTGAG
AGTTTTCGCCCCGAAGAACGTTTTCCAATGATGAGCACTTTTAAAGTTCTGCTATGTGGCGCGGTATTAT
CCCGTGTTGACGCCGGGCAAGAGCAACTCGGTCGCCGCATACACTATTCTCAGAATGACTTGGTTGAGTA
CTCACCAGTCACAGAAAAGCATCTTACGGATGGCATGACAGTAAGAGAATTATGCAGTGCTGCCATAACC
ATGAGTGATAACACTGCGGCCAACTTACTTCTGACAACGATCGGAGGACCGAAGGAGCTAACCGCTTTTT
TGCACAACATGGGGGATCATGTAACTCGCCTTGATCGTTGGGAACCGGAGCTGAATGAAGCCATACCAAA
CGACGAGCGTGACACCACGATGCCTGCAGCAATGGCAACAACGTTGCGCAAACTATTAACTGGCGAACTA
CTTACTCTAGCTTCCCGGCAACAATTAATAGACTGGATGGAGGCGGATAAAGTTGCAGGACCACTTCTGC
GCTCGGCCCTTCCGGCTGGCTGGTTTATTGCTGATAAATCTGGAGCCGGTGAGCGTGGGTCTCGCGGTAT
CATTGCAGCACTGGGGCCAGATGGTAAGCCCTCCCGTATCGTAGTTATCTACACGACGGGGAGTCAGGCA
ACTATGGATGAACGAAATAGACAGATCGCTGAGATAGGTGCCTCACTGATTAAGCATTGGTAACTGTCAG
ACCAAGTTTACTCATATATACTTTAGATTGATTTAAAACTTCATTTTTAATTTAAAAGGATCTAGGTGAA
GATCCTTTTTGATAATCTCATGACCAAAATCCCTTAACGTGAGTTTTCGTTCCACTGAGCGTCAGACCCC
GTAGAAAAGATCAAAGGATCTTCTTGAGATCCTTTTTTTCTGCGCGTAATCTGCTGCTTGCAAACAAAAA
AACCACCGCTACCAGCGGTGGTTTGTTTGCCGGATCAAGAGCTACCAACTCTTTTTCCGAAGGTAACTGG
CTTCAGCAGAGCGCAGATACCAAATACTGTCCTTCTAGTGTAGCCGTAGTTAGGCCACCACTTCAAGAAC
TCTGTAGCACCGCCTACATACCTCGCTCTGCTAATCCTGTTACCAGTGGCTGCTGCCAGTGGCGATAAGT
CGTGTCTTACCGGGTTGGACTCAAGACGATAGTTACCGGATAAGGCGCAGCGGTCGGGCTGAACGGGGGG
TTCGTGCACACAGCCCAGCTTGGAGCGAACGACCTACACCGAACTGAGATACCTACAGCGTGAGCTATGA
GAAAGCGCCACGCTTCCCGAAGGGAGAAAGGCGGACAGGTATCCGGTAAGCGGCAGGGTCGGAACAGGAG
AGCGCACGAGGGAGCTTCCAGGGGGAAACGCCTGGTATCTTTATAGTCCTGTCGGGTTTCGCCACCTCTG
ACTTGAGCGTCGATTTTTGTGATGCTCGTCAGGGGGGCGGAGCCTATGGAAAAACGCCAGCAACGCGGCC
TTTTTACGGTTCCTGGCCTTTTGCTGGCCTTTTGCTCACATGTTCTTTCCTGCGTTATCCCCTGATTCTG
TGGATAACCGTATTACCGCCTTTGAGTGAGCTGATACCGCTCGCCGCAGCCGAACGACCGAGCGCAGCGA
GTCAGTGAGCGAGGAAGCGGAAGAGCGCCTGATGCGGTATTTTCTCCTTACGCATCTGTGCGGTATTTCA
CACCGCATAAATTCCGACACCATCGAATGGTGCAAAACCTTTCGCGGTATGGCATGATAGCGCCCGGAAG
AGAGTCAATTCAGGGTGGTGAATGTGAAACCAGTAACGTTATACGATGTCGCAGAGTATGCCGGTGTCTC
TTATCAGACCGTTTCCCGCGTGGTGAACCAGGCCAGCCACGTTTCTGCGAAAACGCGGGAAAAAGTGGAA
GCGGCGATGGCGGAGCTGAATTACATTCCCAACCGCGTGGCACAACAACTGGCGGGCAAACAGTCGTTGC
TGATTGGCGTTGCCACCTCCAGTCTGGCCCTGCACGCGCCGTCGCAAATTGTCGCGGCGATTAAATCTCG
CGCCGATCAACTGGGTGCCAGCGTGGTGGTGTCGATGGTAGAACGAAGCGGCGTCGAAGCCTGTAAAGCG
GCGGTGCACAATCTTCTCGCGCAACGCGTCAGTGGGCTGATCATTAACTATCCGCTGGATGACCAGGATG
CCATTGCTGTGGAAGCTGCCTGCACTAATGTTCCGGCGTTATTTCTTGATGTCTCTGACCAGACACCCAT
CAACAGTATTATTTTCTCCCATGAAGACGGTACGCGACTGGGCGTGGAGCATCTGGTCGCATTGGGTCAC
CAGCAAATCGCGCTGTTAGCGGGCCCATTAAGTTCTGTCTCGGCGCGTCTGCGTCTGGCTGGCTGGCATA
AATATCTCACTCGCAATCAAATTCAGCCGATAGCGGAACGGGAAGGCGACTGGAGTGCCATGTCCGGTTT
TCAACAAACCATGCAAATGCTGAATGAGGGCATCGTTCCCACTGCGATGCTGGTTGCCAACGATCAGATG
GCGCTGGGCGCAATGCGCGCCATTACCGAGTCCGGGCTGCGCGTTGGTGCGGATATCTCGGTAGTGGGAT
ACGACGATACCGAAGACAGCTCATGTTATATCCCGCCGTCAACCACCATCAAACAGGATTTTCGCCTGCT
GGGGCAAACCAGCGTGGACCGCTTGCTGCAACTCTCTCAGGGCCAGGCGGTGAAGGGCAATCAGCTGTTG
CCCGTCTCACTGGTGAAAAGAAAAACCACCCTGGCGCCCAATACGCAAACCGCCTCTCCCCGCGCGTTGG
CCGATTCATTAATGCAGCTGGCACGACAGGTTTCCCGACTGGAAAGCGGGCAGTGAGCGCAACGCAATTA
ATGTGAGTTAGCTCACTCATTAGGCACCCCAGGCTTTACACTTTATGCTTCCGGCTCGTATGTTGTGTGG
AATTGTGAGCGGATAACAATTTCACACAGGAAACAGCTATGACCATGATTACGGATTCACTGGCCGTCGT
TTTACAACGTCGTGACTGGGAAAACCCTGGCGTTACCCAACTTAATCGCCTTGCAGCACATCCCCCTTTC
GCCAGCTGGCGTAATAGCGAAGAGGCCCGCACCGATCGCCCTTCCCAACAGTTGCGCAGCCTGAATGGCG
AATGGCGCTTTGCCTGGTTTCCGGCACCAGAAGCGGTGCCGGAAAGCTGGCTGGAGTGCGATCTTCCTGA
GGCCGATACTGTCGTCGTCCCCTCAAACTGGCAGATGCACGGTTACGATGCGCCCATCTACACCAACGTA
ACCTATCCCATTACGGTCAATCCGCCGTTTGTTCCCACGGAGAATCCGACGGGTTGTTACTCGCTCACAT
TTAATGTTGATGAAAGCTGGCTACAGGAAGGCCAGACGCGAATTATTTTTGATGGCGTTGGAATT
Features (pLannotate 1.2.2; 17 found; start..end, strand, type, name):
    183..211     +  promoter       tac promoter: strong E. coli promoter; hybrid between the trp and lac UV5 promoters
    219..235     +  protein_bind   lac operator: The lac repressor binds to the lac operator to inhibit transcription in E. coli. This inhibition can be relieved by adding lactose or isopropyl-β-D-thiogalactopyranoside (IPTG). lac repressor encoded by lacI
    258..903     +  CDS            GST (fragment): glutathione S-transferase from Schistosoma japonicum
    935..3247    +  CDS            PfAgo: Argonaute protein from the archaeon Pyrococcus furiosus DNA-guided nuclease (Swarts et al., 2015)
   3292..3331    +  CDS            rop (fragment): Rop protein, which maintains plasmids at low copy number; rop
   3433..3473    +  misc_feature   bom (fragment): basis of mobility region from pBR322
   3578..3682    +  promoter       AmpR promoter: bla
   3683..4543    +  CDS            AmpR: β-lactamase; bla; confers resistance to ampicillin, carbenicillin, and related antibiotics
   4714..5302    +  rep_origin     ori: high-copy-number ColE1/pMB1/pBR322/pUC origin of replication
   5488..5539    -  misc_feature   bom (fragment): basis of mobility region from pBR322
   5546..5623    +  promoter       lacIq promoter: lacI (mutant); In the lacIq allele, a single base change in the promoter boosts expression of the lacI gene about 10-fold.
   5624..6706    +  CDS            lacI: lac repressor; lacI; The lac repressor binds to the lac operator to inhibit transcription in E. coli. This inhibition can be relieved by adding lactose or isopropyl-β-D-thiogalactopyranoside (IPTG).
   6719..6740    +  protein_bind   CAP binding site: CAP binding activates transcription in the presence of cAMP. E. coli catabolite activator protein
   6755..6785    +  promoter       lac promoter: promoter for the E. coli lac operon
   6793..6809    +  protein_bind   lac operator: The lac repressor binds to the lac operator to inhibit transcription in E. coli. This inhibition can be relieved by adding lactose or isopropyl-β-D-thiogalactopyranoside (IPTG). lac repressor encoded by lacI
   6829..7002    +  CDS            lacZα: LacZα fragment of β-galactosidase; lacZ fragment
   7266..107     -  CDS            yciV (fragment) (across the origin): RNAAM_ECOLI - Also known as trpH From Escherichia coli (strain K12).
