[The description below was written by a language model from this plasmid's Addgene catalogue record and pLannotate feature annotations shown in this document.]
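Description:
pGEX-CS-PfAgo_G is a bacterial expression plasmid built on a pGEX-1-derived backbone for producing the Argonaute protein of the hyperthermophilic archaeon Pyrococcus furiosus (PfAgo) in E. coli. In the 7,275 nt depositor sequence, an IPTG-inducible tac promoter with an adjacent lac operator drives a Schistosoma japonicum glutathione S-transferase (GST) coding sequence, followed a short distance downstream by the PfAgo open reading frame on the same strand. This layout is consistent with an N-terminal GST–PfAgo fusion suitable for glutathione affinity purification. The short linker between the two is not annotated, so the record does not state whether it contains a protease cleavage site, although the "CS" in the name may hint at one. The PfAgo insert differs from the reference genome sequence by one non-silent change, A907G (I303V), and one silent substitution.

The plasmid carries a ColE1/pMB1-type origin of replication and is selected with ampicillin through the bla (β-lactamase) gene under its own promoter. The catalogue lists it as low copy, though only a small rop fragment is annotated. A lacI gene under the lacIq promoter supplies abundant lac repressor from the plasmid itself, keeping the tac promoter tightly repressed until induction. Remnants typical of pGEX vectors are also present, including a lac promoter/operator with a lacZα fragment, bom fragments and a small piece of E. coli yciV sequence spanning the origin of numbering.

The stated purpose is bacterial expression of PfAgo, a DNA-guided nuclease. The depositor notes that the supplied sequence may be theoretical or based on Sanger reads, so discrepancies with the physical plasmid are possible.
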