Addgene plasmid #146385: pGEX-CS-PfAgo_G
Purpose: Bacterial Expression of PfAGO
Depositing lab: Elisa Izaurralde. Depositing organization: Max Planck Institute for Developmental Biology.
Backbone
  Vector backbone: pGEX-1
  Vector type: Bacterial Expression
Growth in bacteria
  Bacterial resistance: Ampicillin, 100 μg/mL
  Growth temperature: 37°C
  Growth strain: DH5alpha
  Copy number: Low Copy
Gene/Insert
  Gene/Insert name: PfAGO
  Species: Pyrococcus furiosus
  Mutation: one non silent mutation A907G (I303V) and one silent mutation compared to the sequence given by NC_003413.1
  Cloning method: Unknown
Terms and licenses: Academic/Nonprofit Terms; Industry Terms: Not Available to Industry
Depositor comments: Plasmids from this collection were made available to the research community and donated after the lab closed. Please note that the sequence provided by the depositing laboratory may be theoretical/predicted or based on Sanger sequencing results. There may be discrepancies between sequencing results obtained by Addgene and the depositor sequence. If an Addgene verified sequence is not available, please contact before placing your order to request that our lab fully sequence the plasmid.
How to cite: pGEX-CS-PfAgo_G was a gift from Elisa Izaurralde (Addgene plasmid # 146385)
